Addgene plasmid #144764: TFORF3288
Purpose: Lentiviral vector for overexpressing transcription factor ORFs with unique 24-bp barcodes. Barcodes facilitate identification of transcription factors in pooled screens.
Depositing lab: Feng Zhang. Depositing organization: Broad Institute. Publication: A transcription factor atlas of directed differentiation. Joung J, Ma S, Tay T, Geiger-Schuller KR, Kirchgatterer PC, Verdine VK, Guo B, Arias-Garcia MA, Allen WE, Singh A, Kuksenko O, Abudayyeh OO, Gootenberg JS, Fu Z, Macrae RK, Buenrostro JD, Regev A, Zhang F. Cell. 2023 Jan 5;186(1):209-229.e26. doi: 10.1016/j.cell.2022.11.026. PubMed 36608654.
Backbone
  Vector backbone: pLX_TRC317
  Backbone manufacturer: Broad Institute Genetic Perturbation Platform
  Backbone size w/o insert (bp): 8264
  Vector type: Mammalian Expression, Lentiviral
  Selectable markers: Puromycin
Growth in bacteria
  Bacterial resistance: Ampicillin, 100 μg/mL
  Growth temperature: 37°C
  Growth strain: NEB Stable
  Copy number: High Copy
Gene/Insert
  Gene/Insert name: HOXA9
  Species: H. sapiens (human)
  Insert size (bp): 1022
  Entrez Gene: HOXA9 (a.k.a. ABD-B, HOX1, HOX1.7, HOX1G)
  Promoter: EF1a
  Tag / fusion protein: V5 (C terminal on insert)
  Cloning method: Gateway Cloning
  Sequencing primers: 5′ GGGTGGAGACTGAAGTTAGGCCAG; 3′ CACATAGCGTAAAAGGAGCAACATAG
Resource information
  A portion of this plasmid was derived from a plasmid made by: Broad Institute Genetic Perturbation Platform
Terms and licenses: Academic/Nonprofit Terms; Industry Terms: Not Available to Industry
Depositor comments: NM_152739.3 Please test multiple small colonies in case of plasmid recombination. To make this collection available in a timely manner, a portion of this collection was not fully sequenced by Addgene. If an Addgene verified full plasmid sequence is not available, please contact us prior to placing an order to request the full sequence.
How to cite: TFORF3288 was a gift from Feng Zhang (Addgene plasmid # 144764 ; http://n2t.net/addgene:144764 ; RRID:Addgene_144764)
