[The description below was written by a language model from this plasmid's Addgene catalogue record and pLannotate feature annotations shown in this document.]
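Description:
TFORF3288 is a lentiviral mammalian expression plasmid built on the pLX_TRC317 backbone and carrying the human HOXA9 open reading frame. It belongs to a barcoded transcription factor ORF collection designed for pooled overexpression screens. In bacteria it is maintained through a high-copy ColE1/pUC-type origin and selected with ampicillin via the bla gene. An f1 origin and remnants of a lac/lacZα cloning region flanked by T3 and T7 promoters are also present in the backbone. The depositor notes that the plasmid can recombine, as is common for LTR-containing vectors.

The viral portion has a third-generation, self-inactivating layout. An RSV promoter drives a truncated HIV-1 5' LTR, followed by the Ψ packaging signal with a gag fragment, the Rev response element and a cPPT/CTS, and it ends in a ΔU3 3' LTR with a downstream SV40 polyadenylation signal. Within this transfer cassette, an SV40 early promoter drives puromycin N-acetyltransferase for selection of transduced cells. A separate EF-1α promoter drives HOXA9. The ORF was introduced by Gateway cloning and sits between attB1 and attB2 sites, with a V5 epitope tag following attB2 to give a C-terminal fusion. A WPRE downstream enhances transcript stability and expression.

The catalogue describes a unique 24-bp barcode that identifies the transcription factor in pooled experiments. The barcode is not annotated as a feature in the table, so its position is not stated in the record. The annotated HOXA9 coding sequence is somewhat shorter than the listed insert size, which probably includes flanking sequence. The construct is typically packaged into lentivirus to overexpress HOXA9 in directed-differentiation or cell-fate screens.
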