Features (pLannotate 1.2.2; 34 found; start..end, strand, type, name):
      5..231     +  promoter       RSV promoter: Rous sarcoma virus enhancer/promoter
    232..412     +  LTR            5' LTR (truncated): truncated 5' long terminal repeat (LTR) from HIV-1
    459..584     +  misc_feature   HIV-1 Ψ: packaging signal of human immunodeficiency virus type 1
    568..931     +  CDS            HIV-1 gag (fragment): gag protein from human immunodeficiency virus 1; gag
   1077..1310    +  misc_feature   RRE: The Rev response element (RRE) of HIV-1 allows for Rev-dependent mRNA export from the nucleus to the cytoplasm.
   1687..1713    +  CDS            Rev (fragment): human immunodeficiency virus 1 (HIV-1) Rev protein; rev; enhances nuclear export of unspliced and incompletely spliced viral mRNAs
   1720..1743    +  promoter       SV40 promoter (fragment): SV40 early promoter
   1744..1815    +  promoter       SV40 promoter (fragment): SV40 enhancer and early promoter
   1839..1974    +  rep_origin     SV40 ori: SV40 origin of replication
   2020..2616    +  CDS            PuroR (fragment): puromycin N-acetyltransferase; pac from Streptomyces; confers resistance to puromycin
   2665..2782    +  misc_feature   cPPT/CTS: central polypurine tract and central termination sequence of HIV-1
   2847..2913    +  CDS            small t antigen (fragment): SV40 (simian virus 40) small t antigen
   2920..4098    +  promoter       EF-1α promoter: strong constitutive promoter for human elongation factor EF-1α
   4119..4136    +  protein_bind   attB1 (fragment): mutant version of attB; core recombination site for the Gateway® BP reaction BP Clonase™
   4142..4957    +  CDS            HOXA9: HXA9_HUMAN - Also known as HOX1G. Experimental evidence at protein level: Swiss-Prot protein existence level 1. Sequence-specific transcription factor which is part of a developmental regulatory system that provides cells with specific positional identities on the anterior-posterior axis. Required for induction of E-selectin and VCAM-1, on the endothelial cells surface at sites of inflammation. From Homo sapiens (Human).
   4960..4983    -  protein_bind   attB2: mutant version of attB; recombination site for the Gateway® BP reaction BP Clonase™
   4991..5032    +  CDS            V5 tag: epitope tag from simian virus 5
   5048..5101    +  promoter       U6 promoter (fragment): RNA polymerase III promoter for human U6 snRNA
   5143..5731    +  misc_feature   WPRE: woodchuck hepatitis virus posttranscriptional regulatory element
   5782..5801    +  misc_feature   cPPT/CTS (fragment): central polypurine tract and central termination sequence of HIV-1
   5803..6036    +  LTR            3' LTR (ΔU3): self-inactivating 3' long terminal repeat (LTR) from HIV-1
   6114..6235    +  polyA_signal   SV40 poly(A) signal: SV40 polyadenylation signal
   6275..6410    +  rep_origin     SV40 ori: SV40 origin of replication
   6431..6449    -  promoter       T7 promoter: promoter for bacteriophage T7 RNA polymerase
   6457..6612    +  CDS            lacZα (fragment): LacZα fragment of β-galactosidase; lacZ fragment
   6617..7045    +  rep_origin     f1 ori (sequence partly withheld): f1 bacteriophage origin of replication; arrow indicates direction of (+) strand synthesis
   7098..7202    +  promoter       AmpR promoter: bla
   7203..8063    +  CDS            AmpR: β-lactamase; bla; confers resistance to ampicillin, carbenicillin, and related antibiotics
   8234..8822    +  rep_origin     ori: high-copy-number ColE1/pMB1/pBR322/pUC origin of replication
   9005..9097    +  CDS            lacI (fragment): lac repressor; lacI; The lac repressor binds to the lac operator to inhibit transcription in E. coli. This inhibition can be relieved by adding lactose or isopropyl-β-D-thiogalactopyranoside (IPTG).
   9110..9131    +  protein_bind   CAP binding site: CAP binding activates transcription in the presence of cAMP. E. coli catabolite activator protein
   9146..9176    +  promoter       lac promoter: promoter for the E. coli lac operon
   9184..9200    +  protein_bind   lac operator: The lac repressor binds to the lac operator to inhibit transcription in E. coli. This inhibition can be relieved by adding lactose or isopropyl-β-D-thiogalactopyranoside (IPTG). lac repressor encoded by lacI
   9245..9263    +  promoter       T3 promoter: promoter for bacteriophage T3 RNA polymerase
>Addgene plasmid #144764 | TFORF3288 | addgene full sequence | sequence record 404364 | Addgene NGS Result
TTAATGTAGTCTTATGCAATACTCTTGTAGTCTTGCAACATGGTAACGATGAGTTAGCAACATGCCTTAC
AAGGAGAGAAAAAGCACCGTGCATGCCGATTGGTGGAAGTAAGGTGGTACGATCGTGCCTTATTAGGAAG
GCAACAGACGGGTCTGACATGGATTGGACGAACCACTGAATTGCCGCATTGCAGAGATATTGTATTTAAG
TGCCTAGCTCGATACATAAACGGGTCTCTCTGGTTAGACCAGATCTGAGCCTGGGAGCTCTCTGGCTAAC
TAGGGAACCCACTGCTTAAGCCTCAATAAAGCTTGCCTTGAGTGCTTCAAGTAGTGTGTGCCCGTCTGTT
GTGTGACTCTGGTAACTAGAGATCCCTCAGACCCTTTTAGTCAGTGTGGAAAATCTCTAGCAGTGGCGCC
CGAACAGGGACTTGAAAGCGAAAGGGAAACCAGAGGAGCTCTCTCGACGCAGGACTCGGCTTGCTGAAGC
GCGCACGGCAAGAGGCGAGGGGCGGCGACTGGTGAGTACGCCAAAAATTTTGACTAGCGGAGGCTAGAAG
GAGAGAGATGGGTGCGAGAGCGTCAGTATTAAGCGGGGGAGAATTAGATCGCGATGGGAAAAAATTCGGT
TAAGGCCAGGGGGAAAGAAAAAATATAAATTAAAACATATAGTATGGGCAAGCAGGGAGCTAGAACGATT
CGCAGTTAATCCTGGCCTGTTAGAAACATCAGAAGGCTGTAGACAAATACTGGGACAGCTACAACCATCC
CTTCAGACAGGATCAGAAGAACTTAGATCATTATATAATACAGTAGCAACCCTCTATTGTGTGCATCAAA
GGATAGAGATAAAAGACACCAAGGAAGCTTTAGACAAGATAGAGGAAGAGCAAAACAAAAGTAAGACCAC
CGCACAGCAAGCGGCCGCTGATCTTCAGACCTGGAGGAGGAGATATGAGGGACAATTGGAGAAGTGAATT
ATATAAATATAAAGTAGTAAAAATTGAACCATTAGGAGTAGCACCCACCAAGGCAAAGAGAAGAGTGGTG
CAGAGAGAAAAAAGAGCAGTGGGAATAGGAGCTTTGTTCCTTGGGTTCTTGGGAGCAGCAGGAAGCACTA
TGGGCGCAGCGTCAATGACGCTGACGGTACAGGCCAGACAATTATTGTCTGGTATAGTGCAGCAGCAGAA
CAATTTGCTGAGGGCTATTGAGGCGCAACAGCATCTGTTGCAACTCACAGTCTGGGGCATCAAGCAGCTC
CAGGCAAGAATCCTGGCTGTGGAAAGATACCTAAAGGATCAACAGCTCCTGGGGATTTGGGGTTGCTCTG
GAAAACTCATTTGCACCACTGCTGTGCCTTGGAATGCTAGTTGGAGTAATAAATCTCTGGAACAGATTTG
GAATCACACGACCTGGATGGAGTGGGACAGAGAAATTAACAATTACACAAGCTTAATACACTCCTTAATT
GAAGAATCGCAAAACCAGCAAGAAAAGAATGAACAAGAATTATTGGAATTAGATAAATGGGCAAGTTTGT
GGAATTGGTTTAACATAACAAATTGGCTGTGGTATATAAAATTATTCATAATGATAGTAGGAGGCTTGGT
AGGTTTAAGAATAGTTTTTGCTGTACTTTCTATAGTGAATAGAGTTAGGCAGGGATATTCACCATTATCG
TTTCAGACCCACCTCCCAACCCCGAGGGGACCCATGCATTGCATCTCAATTAGTCAGCAACCAGGTGTGG
AAAGTCCCCAGGCTCCCCAGCAGGCAGAAGTATGCAAAGCATGCGTCTCAATTAGTCAGCAACCATAGTC
CCGCCCCTAACTCCGCCCATCCCGCCCCTAACTCCGCCCAGTTCCGCCCATTCTCCGCCCCATGGCTGAC
TAATTTTTTTTATTTATGCAGAGGCCGAGGCCGCCTCGGCCTCTGAGCTATTCCAGAAGTAGTGAGGAGG
CTTTTTTGGAGGCCTAGGCTTTTGCAAAAAGCTTTCTAGAGGTACCACCGGAGCTTACCATGACCGAGTA
CAAGCCCACGGTGCGCCTCGCCACCCGCGACGACGTCCCCAGGGCCGTACGCACCCTCGCCGCCGCGTTC
GCCGACTACCCCGCCACGCGCCACACCGTCGATCCGGACCGCCACATCGAGCGGGTCACCGAGCTGCAAG
AACTCTTCCTCACGCGCGTCGGGCTCGACATCGGCAAGGTGTGGGTCGCGGACGACGGCGCCGCCGTGGC
GGTCTGGACCACGCCGGAGAGCGTCGAAGCGGGGGCGGTGTTCGCCGAGATCGGCCCGCGCATGGCCGAG
TTGAGCGGTTCCCGGCTGGCCGCGCAGCAACAGATGGAAGGCCTCCTGGCGCCGCACCGGCCCAAGGAGC
CCGCGTGGTTCCTGGCCACCGTCGGCGTCTCGCCCGACCACCAGGGCAAGGGTCTGGGCAGCGCCGTCGT
GCTCCCCGGAGTGGAGGCGGCCGAGCGCGCCGGGGTGCCCGCCTTCCTGGAGACCTCCGCGCCCCGCAAC
CTCCCCTTCTACGAGCGGCTCGGCTTCACCGTCACCGCCGACGTCGAGGTGCCCGAAGGACCGCGCACCT
GGTGCATGACCCGCAAGCCCGGTGCCAGTTAACGAATTCTAGATCTTGAGACAAATGGCAGTATTCATCC
ACAATTTTAAAAGAAAAGGGGGGATTGGGGGGTACAGTGCAGGGGAAAGAATAGTAGACATAATAGCAAC
AGACATACAAACTAAAGAATTACAAAAACAAATTACAAAAATTCAAAATTTTCGGGTTTATTACAGGGAC
AGCAGAGATCCACTTTGGCGCCGGCTCGAGGCCTGCAGGTGCAAAGATGGATAAAGTTTTAAACAGAGAG
GAATCTTTGCAGCTAATGGACCTTCTAGGTCTTGAAAGGAGTGGGAATTGGCTCCGGTGCCCGTCAGTGG
GCAGAGCGCACATCGCCCACAGTCCCCGAGAAGTTGGGGGGAGGGGTCGGCAATTGAACCGGTGCCTAGA
GAAGGTGGCGCGGGGTAAACTGGGAAAGTGATGTCGTGTACTGGCTCCGCCTTTTTCCCGAGGGTGGGGG
AGAACCGTATATAAGTGCAGTAGTCGCCGTGAACGTTCTTTTTCGCAACGGGTTTGCCGCCAGAACACAG
GTAAGTGCCGTGTGTGGTTCCCGCGGGCCTGGCCTCTTTACGGGTTATGGCCCTTGCGTGCCTTGAATTA
CTTCCACCTGGCTGCAGTACGTGATTCTTGATCCCGAGCTTCGGGTTGGAAGTGGGTGGGAGAGTTCGAG
GCCTTGCGCTTAAGGAGCCCCTTCGCCTCGTGCTTGAGTTGAGGCCTGGCCTGGGCGCTGGGGCCGCCGC
GTGCGAATCTGGTGGCACCTTCGCGCCTGTCTCGCTGCTTTCGATAAGTCTCTAGCCATTTAAAATTTTT
GATGACCTGCTGCGACGCTTTTTTTCTGGCAAGATAGTCTTGTAAATGCGGGCCAAGATCTGCACACTGG
TATTTCGGTTTTTGGGGCCGCGGGCGGCGACGGGGCCCGTGCGTCCCAGCGCACATGTTCGGCGAGGCGG
GGCCTGCGAGCGCGGCCACCGAGAATCGGACGGGGGTAGTCTCAAGCTGGCCGGCCTGCTCTGGTGCCTG
GCCTCGCGCCGCCGTGTATCGCCCCGCCCTGGGCGGCAAGGCTGGCCCGGTCGGCACCAGTTGCGTGAGC
GGAAAGATGGCCGCTTCCCGGCCCTGCTGCAGGGAGCTCAAAATGGAGGACGCGGCGCTCGGGAGAGCGG
GCGGGTGAGTCACCCACACAAAGGAAAAGGGCCTTTCCGTCCTCAGCCGTCGCTTCATGTGACTCCACGG
AGTACCGGGCGCCGTCCAGGCACCTCGATTAGTTCTCGAGCTTTTGGAGTACGTCGTCTTTAGGTTGGGG
GGAGGGGTTTTATGCGATGGAGTTTCCCCACACTGAGTGGGTGGAGACTGAAGTTAGGCCAGCTTGGCAC
TTGATGTAATTCTCCTTGGAATTTGCCCTTTTTGAGTTTGGATCTTGGTTCATTCTCAAGCCTCAGACAG
TGGTTCAAAGTTTTTTTCTTCCATTTCAGGTGTCGTGAGGCTAGCATCGATTGATCAACAAGTTTGTACA
AAAAAGTTGGCATGGCCACCACTGGGGCCCTGGGCAACTACTACGTGGACTCGTTCCTGCTGGGCGCCGA
CGCCGCGGATGAGCTGAGCGTTGGCCGCTATGCGCCGGGGACCCTGGGCCAGCCTCCCCGGCAGGCGGCG
ACGCTGGCCGAGCACCCCGACTTCAGCCCGTGCAGCTTCCAGTCCAAGGCGACGGTGTTTGGCGCCTCGT
GGAACCCAGTGCACGCGGCGGGCGCCAACGCTGTACCCGCTGCGGTGTACCACCACCATCACCACCACCC
CTACGTGCACCCCCAGGCGCCCGTGGCGGCGGCGGCGCCGGACGGCAGGTACATGCGCTCCTGGCTGGAG
CCCACGCCCGGTGCGCTCTCCTTCGCGGGCTTGCCCTCCAGCCGGCCTTATGGCATTAAACCTGAACCGC
TGTCGGCCAGAAGGGGTGACTGTCCCACGCTTGACACTCACACTTTGTCCCTGACTGACTATGCTTGTGG
TTCTCCTCCAGTTGATAGAGAAAAACAACCCAGCGAAGGCGCCTTCTCTGAAAACAATGCTGAGAATGAG
AGCGGCGGAGACAAGCCCCCCATCGATCCCAATAACCCAGCAGCCAACTGGCTTCATGCGCGCTCCACTC
GGAAAAAGCGGTGCCCCTATACAAAACACCAGACCCTGGAACTGGAGAAAGAGTTTCTGTTCAACATGTA
CCTCACCAGGGACCGCAGGTACGAGGTGGCTCGACTGCTCAACCTCACCGAGAGGCAGGTCAAGATCTGG
TTCCAGAACCGCAGGATGAAAATGAAGAAAATCAACAAAGACCGAGCAAAAGACGAGTGCCCAACTTTCT
TGTACAAAGTGGTTGATATCGGTAAGCCTATCCCTAACCCTCTCCTCGGTCTCGATTCTACGTAGTAATG
AACTAGTCCGTAACTTGAAAGTATTTCGATTTCTTGGCTTTATATATCTTGTGGAAAGGACGAATCTTAC
CGGCATGCCGCGCACTAACGCGTTAAGTCGACAATCAACCTCTGGATTACAAAATTTGTGAAAGATTGAC
TGGTATTCTTAACTATGTTGCTCCTTTTACGCTATGTGGATACGCTGCTTTAATGCCTTTGTATCATGCT
ATTGCTTCCCGTATGGCTTTCATTTTCTCCTCCTTGTATAAATCCTGGTTGCTGTCTCTTTATGAGGAGT
TGTGGCCCGTTGTCAGGCAACGTGGCGTGGTGTGCACTGTGTTTGCTGACGCAACCCCCACTGGTTGGGG
CATTGCCACCACCTGTCAGCTCCTTTCCGGGACTTTCGCTTTCCCCCTCCCTATTGCCACGGCGGAACTC
ATCGCCGCCTGCCTTGCCCGCTGCTGGACAGGGGCTCGGCTGTTGGGCACTGACAATTCCGTGGTGTTGT
CGGGGAAATCATCGTCCTTTCCTTGGCTGCTCGCCTGTGTTGCCACCTGGATTCTGCGCGGGACGTCCTT
CTGCTACGTCCCTTCGGCCCTCAATCCAGCGGACCTTCCTTCCCGCGGCCTGCTGCCGGCTCTGCGGCCT
CTTCCGCGTCTTCGCCTTCGCCCTCAGACGAGTCGGATCTCCCTTTGGGCCGCCTCCCCGCGTCGACTTT
AAGACCAATGACTTACAAGGCAGCTGTAGATCTTAGCCACTTTTTAAAAGAAAAGGGGGGACTGGAAGGG
CTAATTCACTCCCAACGAAGACAAGATCTGCTTTTTGCTTGTACTGGGTCTCTCTGGTTAGACCAGATCT
GAGCCTGGGAGCTCTCTGGCTAACTAGGGAACCCACTGCTTAAGCCTCAATAAAGCTTGCCTTGAGTGCT
TCAAGTAGTGTGTGCCCGTCTGTTGTGTGACTCTGGTAACTAGAGATCCCTCAGACCCTTTTAGTCAGTG
TGGAAAATCTCTAGCAGTACGTATAGTAGTTCATGTCATCTTATTATTCAGTATTTATAACTTGCAAAGA
AATGAATATCAGAGAGTGAGAGGAACTTGTTTATTGCAGCTTATAATGGTTACAAATAAAGCAATAGCAT
CACAAATTTCACAAATAAAGCATTTTTTTCACTGCATTCTAGTTGTGGTTTGTCCAAACTCATCAATGTA
TCTTATCATGTCTGGCTCTAGCTATCCCGCCCCTAACTCCGCCCATCCCGCCCCTAACTCCGCCCAGTTC
CGCCCATTCTCCGCCCCATGGCTGACTAATTTTTTTTATTTATGCAGAGGCCGAGGCCGCCTCGGCCTCT
GAGCTATTCCAGAAGTAGTGAGGAGGCTTTTTTGGAGGCCTAGGGACGTACCCAATTCGCCCTATAGTGA
GTCGTATTACGCGCGCTCACTGGCCGTCGTTTTACAACGTCGTGACTGGGAAAACCCTGGCGTTACCCAA
CTTAATCGCCTTGCAGCACATCCCCCTTTCGCCAGCTGGCGTAATAGCGAAGAGGCCCGCACCGATCGCC
CTTCCCAACAGTTGCGCAGCCTGAATGGCGAATGGG
[124 nt withheld, positions 6617-6740]
C
[91 nt withheld, positions 6742-6832]
A
[49 nt withheld, positions 6834-6882]
CCTTTGACGTTGGAGTCCACGTTCTTT
[37 nt withheld, positions 6910-6946]
ACCCTATCTCGGTCTATTCTTTTGATTTATAAGGGATTTTGCCGATTTCGGCCTATTGGTTAAAAAATGA
GCTGATTTAACAAAAATTTAACGCGAATTTTAACAAAATATTAACGCTTACAATTTAGGTGGCACTTTTC
GGGGAAATGTGCGCGGAACCCCTATTTGTTTATTTTTCTAAATACATTCAAATATGTATCCGCTCATGAG
ACAATAACCCTGATAAATGCTTCAATAATATTGAAAAAGGAAGAGTATGAGTATTCAACATTTCCGTGTC
GCCCTTATTCCCTTTTTTGCGGCATTTTGCCTTCCTGTTTTTGCTCACCCAGAAACGCTGGTGAAAGTAA
AAGATGCTGAAGATCAGTTGGGTGCACGAGTGGGTTACATCGAACTGGATCTCAACAGCGGTAAGATCCT
TGAGAGTTTTCGCCCCGAAGAACGTTTTCCAATGATGAGCACTTTTAAAGTTCTGCTATGTGGCGCGGTA
TTATCCCGTATTGACGCCGGGCAAGAGCAACTCGGTCGCCGCATACACTATTCTCAGAATGACTTGGTTG
AGTACTCACCAGTCACAGAAAAGCATCTTACGGATGGCATGACAGTAAGAGAATTATGCAGTGCTGCCAT
AACCATGAGTGATAACACTGCGGCCAACTTACTTCTGACAACGATCGGAGGACCGAAGGAGCTAACCGCT
TTTTTGCACAACATGGGGGATCATGTAACTCGCCTTGATCGTTGGGAACCGGAGCTGAATGAAGCCATAC
CAAACGACGAGCGTGACACCACGATGCCTGTAGCAATGGCAACAACGTTGCGCAAACTATTAACTGGCGA
ACTACTTACTCTAGCTTCCCGGCAACAATTAATAGACTGGATGGAGGCGGATAAAGTTGCAGGACCACTT
CTGCGCTCGGCCCTTCCGGCTGGCTGGTTTATTGCTGATAAATCTGGAGCCGGTGAGCGTGGGTCTCGCG
GTATCATTGCAGCACTGGGGCCAGATGGTAAGCCCTCCCGTATCGTAGTTATCTACACGACGGGGAGTCA
GGCAACTATGGATGAACGAAATAGACAGATCGCTGAGATAGGTGCCTCACTGATTAAGCATTGGTAACTG
TCAGACCAAGTTTACTCATATATACTTTAGATTGATTTAAAACTTCATTTTTAATTTAAAAGGATCTAGG
TGAAGATCCTTTTTGATAATCTCATGACCAAAATCCCTTAACGTGAGTTTTCGTTCCACTGAGCGTCAGA
CCCCGTAGAAAAGATCAAAGGATCTTCTTGAGATCCTTTTTTTCTGCGCGTAATCTGCTGCTTGCAAACA
AAAAAACCACCGCTACCAGCGGTGGTTTGTTTGCCGGATCAAGAGCTACCAACTCTTTTTCCGAAGGTAA
CTGGCTTCAGCAGAGCGCAGATACCAAATACTGTTCTTCTAGTGTAGCCGTAGTTAGGCCACCACTTCAA
GAACTCTGTAGCACCGCCTACATACCTCGCTCTGCTAATCCTGTTACCAGTGGCTGCTGCCAGTGGCGAT
AAGTCGTGTCTTACCGGGTTGGACTCAAGACGATAGTTACCGGATAAGGCGCAGCGGTCGGGCTGAACGG
GGGGTTCGTGCACACAGCCCAGCTTGGAGCGAACGACCTACACCGAACTGAGATACCTACAGCGTGAGCT
ATGAGAAAGCGCCACGCTTCCCGAAGGGAGAAAGGCGGACAGGTATCCGGTAAGCGGCAGGGTCGGAACA
GGAGAGCGCACGAGGGAGCTTCCAGGGGGAAACGCCTGGTATCTTTATAGTCCTGTCGGGTTTCGCCACC
TCTGACTTGAGCGTCGATTTTTGTGATGCTCGTCAGGGGGGCGGAGCCTATGGAAAAACGCCAGCAACGC
GGCCTTTTTACGGTTCCTGGCCTTTTGCTGGCCTTTTGCTCACATGTTCTTTCCTGCGTTATCCCCTGAT
TCTGTGGATAACCGTATTACCGCCTTTGAGTGAGCTGATACCGCTCGCCGCAGCCGAACGACCGAGCGCA
GCGAGTCAGTGAGCGAGGAAGCGGAAGAGCGCCCAATACGCAAACCGCCTCTCCCCGCGCGTTGGCCGAT
TCATTAATGCAGCTGGCACGACAGGTTTCCCGACTGGAAAGCGGGCAGTGAGCGCAACGCAATTAATGTG
AGTTAGCTCACTCATTAGGCACCCCAGGCTTTACACTTTATGCTTCCGGCTCGTATGTTGTGTGGAATTG
TGAGCGGATAACAATTTCACACAGGAAACAGCTATGACCATGATTACGCCAAGCGCGCAATTAACCCTCA
CTAAAGGGAACAAAAGCTGGAGCTGCAAGC
