>Addgene plasmid #144764 | TFORF3288 | depositor partial sequence | sequence record 286407 | Insert
ATCGATTGATCAACAAGTTTGTACAAAAAAGTTGGCATGGCCACCACTGGGGCCCTGGGCAACTACTACG
TGGACTCGTTCCTGCTGGGCGCCGACGCCGCGGATGAGCTGAGCGTTGGCCGCTATGCGCCGGGGACCCT
GGGCCAGCCTCCCCGGCAGGCGGCGACGCTGGCCGAGCACCCCGACTTCAGCCCGTGCAGCTTCCAGTCC
AAGGCGACGGTGTTTGGCGCCTCGTGGAACCCAGTGCACGCGGCGGGCGCCAACGCTGTACCCGCTGCGG
TGTACCACCACCATCACCACCACCCCTACGTGCACCCCCAGGCGCCCGTGGCGGCGGCGGCGCCGGACGG
CAGGTACATGCGCTCCTGGCTGGAGCCCACGCCCGGTGCGCTCTCCTTCGCGGGCTTGCCCTCCAGCCGG
CCTTATGGCATTAAACCTGAACCGCTGTCGGCCAGAAGGGGTGACTGTCCCACGCTTGACACTCACACTT
TGTCCCTGACTGACTATGCTTGTGGTTCTCCTCCAGTTGATAGAGAAAAACAACCCAGCGAAGGCGCCTT
CTCTGAAAACAATGCTGAGAATGAGAGCGGCGGAGACAAGCCCCCCATCGATCCCAATAACCCAGCAGCC
AACTGGCTTCATGCGCGCTCCACTCGGAAAAAGCGGTGCCCCTATACAAAACACCAGACCCTGGAACTGG
AGAAAGAGTTTCTGTTCAACATGTACCTCACCAGGGACCGCAGGTACGAGGTGGCTCGACTGCTCAACCT
CACCGAGAGGCAGGTCAAGATCTGGTTCCAGAACCGCAGGATGAAAATGAAGAAAATCAACAAAGACCGA
GCAAAAGACGAGTGCCCAACTTTCTTGTACAAAGTGGTTGATATCGGTAAGCCTATCCCTAACCCTCTCC
TCGGTCTCGATTCTACGTAGTAATGAACTAGTCCGTAACTTGAAAGTATTTCGATTTCTTGGCTTTATAT
ATCTTGTGGAAAGGACGAATCTTACCGGCATGCCGCGCACTA
