>Addgene plasmid #144764 | TFORF3288 | depositor partial sequence | sequence record 286408 | Barcode
ATCTTACCGGCATGCCGCGCACTA
